>Addgene plasmid #231161 | pDL560 | addgene full sequence | sequence record 458166 | Addgene NGS Result
CCGGGCATGTCCCGAAGACATTAAACTACGGTTCTTTAAGTAGATCCGTGTCTGAAGTTTTAGGTTCAAT
TTAAACCTACGAGATTGACATTCTCGACTGATCTTGATTGATCGGTAAGTCTTTTGTAATTTAATTTTCT
TTTTGATTTTATTTTAAATTGTTATCTGTTTCTGTGTATAGACTGTTTGAGATCGGCGTTTGGCCGACTC
ATTGTCTTACCATAGGGGAACGGACTTTGTTTGTGTTGTTATTTTATTTGTATTTTATTAAAATTCTCAA
CGATCTGAAAAAGCCTCGCGGCTAAGAGATTGTTGGGGGGTGAGTAAGTACTTTTAAAGTGATGATGGTT
ACAAAGGCAAAAGGGGTAAAACCCCTCGCCTACGTAAGCGTTATTACGCCCGTCTGTACTTATATCAGTA
CACTGACGAGTCCCTAAAGGACGAAACGGGAGAACGCTAGCCACCACCACCACCACCACGTGTGAATTAC
AGGTGACCAGCTCGAATTTCCCCGATCGTTCAAACATTTGGCAATAAAGTTTCTTAAGATTGAATCCTGT
TGCCGGTCTTGCGATGATTATCATATAATTTCTGTTGAATTACGTTAAGCATGTAATAATTAACATGTAA
TGCATGACGTTATTTATGAGATGGGTTTTTATGATTAGAGTCCCGCAATTATACATTTAATACGCGATAG
AAAACAAAATATAGCGCGCAAACTAGGATAAATTATCGCGCGCGGTGTCATCTATGTTACTAGATCGGGA
ATTAAACTATCAGTGTTTGACAGGATATATTGGCGGGTAAACCTAAGAGAAAAGAGCGTTTATTAGAATA
ATCGGATATTTAAAAGGGCGTGAAAAGGTTTATCCGTTCGTCCATTTGTATGTGCATGCCAACCACAGGG
TTCCCCTCGGGATCAAAGTACTTTGATCCAACCCCTCCGCTGCTATAGTGCAGTCGGCTTCTGACGTTCA
GTGCAGCCGTCTTCTGAAAACGACATGTCGCACAAGTCCTAAGTTACGCGACAGGCTGCCGCCCTGCCCT
TTTCCTGGCGTTTTCTTGTCGCGTGTTTTAGTCGCATAAAGTAGAATACTTGCGACTAGAACCGGAGACA
TTACGCCATGAACAAGAGCGCCGCCGCTGGCCTGCTGGGCTATGCCCGCGTCAGCACCGACGACCAGGAC
TTGACCAACCAACGGGCCGAACTGCACGCGGCCGGCTGCACCAAGCTGTTTTCCGAGAAGATCACCGGCA
CCAGGCGCGACCGCCCGGAGCTGGCCAGGATGCTTGACCACCTACGCCCTGGCGACGTTGTGACAGTGAC
CAGGCTAGACCGCCTGGCCCGCAGCACCCGCGACCTACTGGACATTGCCGAGCGCATCCAGGAGGCCGGC
GCGGGCCTGCGTAGCCTGGCAGAGCCGTGGGCCGACACCACCACGCCGGCCGGCCGCATGGTGTTGACCG
TGTTCGCCGGCATTGCCGAGTTCGAGCGTTCCCTAATCATCGACCGCACCCGGAGCGGGCGCGAGGCCGC
CAAGGCCCGAGGCGTGAAGTTTGGCCCCCGCCCTACCCTCACCCCGGCACAGATCGCGCACGCCCGCGAG
CTGATCGACCAGGAAGGCCGCACCGTGAAAGAGGCGGCTGCACTGCTTGGCGTGCATCGCTCGACCCTGT
ACCGCGCACTTGAGCGCAGCGAGGAAGTGACGCCCACCGAGGCCAGGCGGCGCGGTGCCTTCCGTGAGGA
CGCATTGACCGAGGCCGACGCCCTGGCGGCCGCCGAGAATGAACGCCAAGAGGAACAAGCATGAAACCGC
ACCAGGACGGCCAGGACGAACCGTTTTTCATTACCGAAGAGATCGAGGCGGAGATGATCGCGGCCGGGTA
CGTGTTCGAGCCGCCCGCGCACGTCTCAACCGTGCGGCTGCATGAAATCCTGGCCGGTTTGTCTGATGCC
AAGCTGGCGGCCTGGCCGGCCAGCTTGGCCGCTGAAGAAACCGAGCGCCGCCGTCTAAAAAGGTGATGTG
TATTTGAGTAAAACAGCTTGCGTCATGCGGTCGCTGCGTATATGATGCGATGAGTAAATAAACAAATACG
CAAGGGGAACGCATGAAGGTTATCGCTGTACTTAACCAGAAAGGCGGGTCAGGCAAGACGACCATCGCAA
CCCATCTAGCCCGCGCCCTGCAACTCGCCGGGGCCGATGTTCTGTTAGTCGATTCCGATCCCCAGGGCAG
TGCCCGCGATTGGGCGGCCGTGCGGGAAGATCAACCGCTAACCGTTGTCGGCATCGACCGCCCGACGATT
GACCGCGACGTGAAGGCCATCGGCCGGCGCGACTTCGTAGTGATCGACGGAGCGCCCCAGGCGGCGGACT
TGGCTGTGTCCGCGATCAAGGCAGCCGACTTCGTGCTGATTCCGGTGCAGCCAAGCCCTTACGACATATG
GGCCACCGCCGACCTGGTGGAGCTGGTTAAGCAGCGCATTGAGGTCACGGATGGAAGGCTACAAGCGGCC
TTTGTCGTGTCGCGGGCGATCAAAGGCACGCGCATCGGCGGTGAGGTTGCCGAGGCGCTGGCCGGGTACG
AGCTGCCCATTCTTGAGTCCCGTATCACGCAGCGCGTGAGCTACCCAGGCACTGCCGCCGCCGGCACAAC
CGTTCTTGAATCAGAACCCGAGGGCGACGCTGCCCGCGAGGTCCAGGCGCTGGCCGCTGAAATTAAATCA
AAACTCATTTGAGTTAATGAGGTAAAGAGAAAATGAGCAAAAGCACAAACACGCTAAGTGCCGGCCGTCC
GAGCGCACGCAGCAGCAAGGCTGCAACGTTGGCCAGCCTGGCAGACACGCCAGCCATGAAGCGGGTCAAC
TTTCAGTTGCCGGCGGAGGATCACACCAAGCTGAAGATGTACGCGGTACGCCAAGGCAAGACCATTACCG
AGCTGCTATCTGAATACATCGCGCAGCTACCAGAGTAAATGAGCAAATGAATAAATGAGTAGATGAATTT
TAGCGGCTAAAGGAGGCGGCATGGAAAATCAAGAACAACCAGGCACCGACGCCGTGGAATGCCCCATGTG
TGGAGGAACGGGCGGTTGGCCAGGCGTAAGCGGCTGGGTTGCCTGCCGGCCCTGCAATGGCACTGGAACC
CCCAAGCCCGAGGAATCGGCGTGAGCGGTCGCAAACCATCCGGCCCGGTACAAATCGGCGCGGCGCTGGG
TGATGACCTGGTGGAGAAGTTGAAGGCCGCGCAGGCCGCCCAGCGGCAACGCATCGAGGCAGAAGCACGC
CCCGGTGAATCGTGGCAAGCGGCCGCTGATCGAATCCGCAAAGAATCCCGGCAACCGCCGGCAGCCGGTG
CGCCGTCGATTAGGAAGCCGCCCAAGGGCGACGAGCAACCAGATTTTTTCGTTCCGATGCTCTATGACGT
GGGCACCCGCGATAGTCGCAGCATCATGGACGTGGCCGTTTTCCGTCTGTCGAAGCGTGACCGACGAGCT
GGCGAGGTGATCCGCTACGAGCTTCCAGACGGGCACGTAGAGGTTTCCGCAGGGCCGGCCGGCATGGCCA
GTGTGTGGGATTACGACCTGGTACTGATGGCGGTTTCCCATCTAACCGAATCCATGAACCGATACCGGGA
AGGGAAGGGAGACAAGCCCGGCCGCGTGTTCCGTCCACACGTTGCGGACGTACTCAAGTTCTGCCGGCGA
GCCGATGGCGGAAAGCAGAAAGACGACCTGGTAGAAACCTGCATTCGGTTAAACACCACGCACGTTGCCA
TGCAGCGTACGAAGAAGGCCAAGAACGGCCGCCTGGTGACGGTATCCGAGGGTGAAGCCTTGATTAGCCG
CTACAAGATCGTAAAGAGCGAAACCGGGCGGCCGGAGTACATCGAGATCGAGCTAGCTGATTGGATGTAC
CGCGAGATCACAGAAGGCAAGAACCCGGACGTGCTGACGGTTCACCCCGATTACTTTTTGATCGATCCCG
GCATCGGCCGTTTTCTCTACCGCCTGGCACGCCGCGCCGCAGGCAAGGCAGAAGCCAGATGGTTGTTCAA
GACGATCTACGAACGCAGTGGCAGCGCCGGAGAGTTCAAGAAGTTCTGTTTCACCGTGCGCAAGCTGATC
GGGTCAAATGACCTGCCGGAGTACGATTTGAAGGAGGAGGCGGGGCAGGCTGGCCCGATCCTAGTCATGC
GCTACCGCAACCTGATCGAGGGCGAAGCATCCGCCGGTTCCTAATGTACGGAGCAGATGCTAGGGCAAAT
TGCCCTAGCAGGGGAAAAAGGTCGAAAAGGTCTCTTTCCTGTGGATAGCACGTACATTGGGAACCCAAAG
CCGTACATTGGGAACCGGAACCCGTACATTGGGAACCCAAAGCCGTACATTGGGAACCGGTCACACATGT
AAGTGACTGATATAAAAGAGAAAAAAGGCGATTTTTCCGCCTAAAACTCTTTAAAACTTATTAAAACTCT
TAAAACCCGCCTGGCCTGTGCATAACTGTCTGGCCAGCGCACAGCCGAAGAGCTGCAAAAAGCGCCTACC
CTTCGGTCGCTGCGCTCCCTACGCCCCGCCGCTTCGCGTCGGCCTATCGCGGCCGCTGGCCGCTCAAAAA
TGGCTGGCCTACGGCCAGGCAATCTACCAGGGCGCGGACAAGCCGCGCCGTCGCCACTCGACCGCCGGCG
CCCACATCAAGGCACCCTGCCTCGCGCGTTTCGGTGATGACGGTGAAAACCTCTGACACATGCAGCTCCC
GGAGACGGTCACAGCTTGTCTGTAAGCGGATGCCGGGAGCAGACAAGCCCGTCAGGGCGCGTCAGCGGGT
GTTGGCGGGTGTCGGGGCGCAGCCATGACCCAGTCACGTAGCGATAGCGGAGTGTATACTGGCTTAACTA
TGCGGCATCAGAGCAGATTGTACTGAGAGTGCACCATATGCGGTGTGAAATACCGCACAGATGCGTAAGG
AGAAAATACCGCATCAGGCGCTCTTCCGCTTCCTCGCTCACTGACTCGCTGCGCTCGGTCGTTCGGCTGC
GGCGAGCGGTATCAGCTCACTCAAAGGCGGTAATACGGTTATCCACAGAATCAGGGGATAACGCAGGAAA
GAACATGTGAGCAAAAGGCCAGCAAAAGGCCAGGAACCGTAAAAAGGCCGCGTTGCTGGCGTTTTTCCAT
AGGCTCCGCCCCCCTGACGAGCATCACAAAAATCGACGCTCAAGTCAGAGGTGGCGAAACCCGACAGGAC
TATAAAGATACCAGGCGTTTCCCCCTGGAAGCTCCCTCGTGCGCTCTCCTGTTCCGACCCTGCCGCTTAC
CGGATACCTGTCCGCCTTTCTCCCTTCGGGAAGCGTGGCGCTTTCTCATAGCTCACGCTGTAGGTATCTC
AGTTCGGTGTAGGTCGTTCGCTCCAAGCTGGGCTGTGTGCACGAACCCCCCGTTCAGCCCGACCGCTGCG
CCTTATCCGGTAACTATCGTCTTGAGTCCAACCCGGTAAGACACGACTTATCGCCACTGGCAGCAGCCAC
TGGTAACAGGATTAGCAGAGCGAGGTATGTAGGCGGTGCTACAGAGTTCTTGAAGTGGTGGCCTAACTAC
GGCTACACTAGAAGGACAGTATTTGGTATCTGCGCTCTGCTGAAGCCAGTTACCTTCGGAAAAAGAGTTG
GTAGCTCTTGATCCGGCAAACAAACCACCGCTGGTAGCGGTGGTTTTTTTGTTTGCAAGCAGCAGATTAC
GCGCAGAAAAAAAGGATCTCAAGAAGATCCTTTGATCTTTTCTACGGGGTCTGACGCTCAGTGGAACGAA
AACTCACGTTAAGGGCTGATGAATCCCCTAATGATTTTTATCAAAATCATTAAGTTAAGGTAGATACACA
TCTTGTCATATGATCAAATGGTTTCGCCAAAAATCAATAATCAGACAACAAAATGTGCGAACTCGATATT
TTACACGACTCTCTTTACCAATTCTGCCCCGAATTACACTTAAAACGACTCAACAGCTTAACGTTGGCTT
GCCACGCCTTACTTGACTGTAAAACTCTCACTCTTACCGAACTTGGCCGTAACCTGCCAACCAAAGCGAG
AACAAAACATAACATCAAACGAATCGACCGATTGTTAGGTAATCGTCACCTCCACAAAGAGCGACTCGCT
GTATACCGTTGGCATGCTAGCTTTATCTGTTCGGGCAATACGATGCCCATTGTACTTGTTGACTGGTCTG
ATATCCGTGAGCAAAAACGGCTTATGGTATTGCGAGCTTCAGTCGCACTACACGGTCGTTCTGTTACTCT
TTATGAGAAAGCGTTCCCGCTTTCAGAGCAATGTTCAAAGAAAGCTCATGACCAATTTCTAGCCGACCTT
GCGAGCATTCTACCGAGTAACACCACACCGCTCATTGTCAGTGATGCTGGCTTTAAAGTGCCATGGTATA
AATCCGTTGAGAAGCTGGGTTGGTACTGGTTAAGTCGAGTAAGAGGAAAAGTACAATATGCAGACCTAGG
AGCGGAAAACTGGAAACCTATCAGCAACTTACATGATATGTCATCTAGTCACTCAAAGACTTTAGGCTAT
AAGAGGCTGACTAAAAGCAATCCAATCTCATGCCAAATTCTATTGTATAAATCTCGCTCTAAAGGCCGAA
AAAATCAGCGCTCGACACGGACTCATTGTCACCACCCGTCACCTAAAATCTACTCAGCGTCGGCAAAGGA
GCCATGGATTCTAGCAACTAACTTACCTGTTGAAATTCGAACACCCAAACAACTTGTTAATATCTATTCG
AAGCGAATGCAGATTGAAGAAACCTTCCGAGACTTGAAAAGTCCTGCCTACGGACTAGGCCTACGCCATA
GCCGAACGAGCAGCTCAGAGCGTTTTGATATCATGCTGCTAATCGCCCTGATGCTTCAACTAACATGTTG
GCTTGCGGGCGTTCATGCTCAGAAACAAGGTTGGGACAAGCACTTCCAGGCTAACACAGTCAGAAATCGA
AACGTACTCTCAACAGTTCGCTTAGGCATGGAAGTTTTGCGGCATTCTGGCTACACAATAACAAGGGAAG
ACTCACTCGTGGCTGCAACCCTGCTTACTCAAAATCTATTCACACATGGTTACGTTTTGGGGAAATTATG
AGGGGATCTCTCAGCGTTAAGGGATTTTGGTCATGCATTCTAGGTACTAAAACAATTCATCCAGTAAAAT
ATAATATTTTATTTTCTCCCAATCAGGCTTGATCCCCAGTAAGTCAAAAAATAGCTCGACATACTGTTCT
TCCCCGATATCCTCCCTGATCGACCGGACGCAGAAGGCAATGTCATACCACTTGTCCGCCCTGCCGCTTC
TCCCAAGATCAATAAAGCCACTTACTTTGCCATCTTTCACAAAGATGTTGCTGTCTCCCAGGTCGCCGTG
GGAAAAGACAAGTTCCTCTTCGGGCTTTTCCGTCTTTAAAAAATCATACAGCTCGCGCGGATCTTTAAAT
GGAGTGTCTTCTTCCCAGTTTTCGCAATCCACATCGGCCAGATCGTTATTCAGTAAGTAATCCAATTCGG
CTAAGCGGCTGTCTAAGCTATTCGTATAGGGACAATCCGATATGTCGATGGAGTGAAAGAGCCTGATGCA
CTCCGCATACAGCTCGATAATCTTTTCAGGGCTTTGTTCATCTTCATACTCTTCCGAGCAAAGGACGCCA
TCGGCCTCACTCATGAGCAGATTGCTCCAGCCATCATGCCGTTCAAAGTGCAGGACCTTTGGAACAGGCA
GCTTTCCTTCCAGCCATAGCATCATGTCCTTTTCCCGTTCCACATCATAGGTGGTCCCTTTATACCGGCT
GTCCGTCATTTTTAAATATAGGTTTTCATTTTCTCCCACCAGCTTATATACCTTAGCAGGAGACATTCCT
TCCGTATCTTTTACGCAGCGGTATTTTTCGATCAGTTTTTTCAATTCCGGTGATATTCTCATTTTAGCCA
TTTATTATTTCCTTCCTCTTTTCTACAGTATTTAAAGATACCCCAAGAAGCTAATTATAACAAGACGAAC
TCCAATTCACTGTTCCTTGCATTCTAAAACCTTAAATACCAGAAAACAGCTTTTTCAAAGTTGTTTTCAA
AGTTGGCGTATAACATAGTATCGACGGAGCCGATTTTGAAACCGCGGTGATCACAGGCAGCAACGCTCTG
TCATCGTTACAATCAACATGCTACCCTCCGCGAGATCATCCGTGTTTCAAACCCGGCAGCTTAGTTGCCG
TTCTTCCGAATAGCATCGGTAACATGAGCAAAGTCTGCCGCCTTACAACGGCTCTCCCGCTGACGCCGTC
CCGGACTGATGGGCTGCCTGTATCGAGTGGTGATTTTGTGCCGAGCTGCCGGTCGGGGAGCTGTTGGCTG
GCTGGTGGCAGGATATATTGTGGTGTAAACAAATTGACGCTTAGACAACTTAATAACACATTGCGGACGT
TTTTAATGTACTGAATTAACGCCGAATTAATTCCTAGGCCACCATGTTGGGCCCGGCGCGCCAAGCTTGC
ATGCCTGCAGGTCAACATGGTGGAGCACGACACTCTCGTCTACTCCAAGAATATCAAAGATACAGTCTCA
GAAGACCAGAGGGCTATTGAGACTTTTCAACAAAGGGTAATATCGGGAAACCTCCTCGGATTCCATTGCC
CAGCTATCTGTCACTTCATCGAAAGGACAGTAGAAAAGGAAGATGGCTTCTACAAATGCCATCATTGCGA
TAAAGGAAAGGCTATCGTTCAAGATGCCTCTACCGACAGTGGTCCCAAAGATGGACCCCCACCCACGAGG
AACATCGTGGAAAAAGAAGACGTTCCAACCACGTCTTCAAAGCAAGTGGATTGATGTGATGGTCAACATG
GTGGAGCACGACACTCTCGTCTACTCCAAGAATATCAAAGATACAGTCTCAGAAGACCAGAGGGCTATTG
AGACTTTTCAACAAAGGGTAATATCGGGAAACCTCCTCGGATTCCATTGCCCAGCTATCTGTCACTTCAT
CGAAAGGACAGTAGAAAAGGAAGATGGCTTCTACAAATGCCATCATTGCGATAAAGGAAAGGCTATCGTT
CAAGATGCCTCTACCGACAGTGGTCCCAAAGATGGACCCCCACCCACGAGGAACATCGTGGAAAAAGAAG
ACGTTCCAACCACGTCTTCAAAGCAAGTGGATTGATGTGATATCTCCACTGACGTAAGGGATGACGCACA
ATCCCACTATCCTTCGCAAGACCCTTCCTCTATATAAGGAAGTTCATTTCATTTGGAGAGGATAAAACAT
TGCACCTATGGTGTTGCCCTGGCTGGGGTATGTCAGTGATCGCAGTAGAATGTACTAATTGACAAGTTGG
AGAATACGGTAGAACGTCCTTATCCAACACAGCCTTTATCCCTCTCCCTGACGAGGTTTTTGTCAGTGTA
ATATTTCTTTTTGAACTATCCAGCTTAGTACCGTACGGGAAAGTGACTGGTGTGCTTATCTTTGAAATGT
TACTTTGGGTTTCGGTTCTTTAGGTTAGTAAGAAAGCACTTGTCTTCTCATACAAAGGAAAACCTGAGAC
GTATCGCTTACGAAAGTAGCAATGAAAGAAAGGTGGTGGTTTTAATCGCTACCGCAAAAACGATGGGGTC
GTTTTAATTAACTTCTCCTACGCAAGCGTCTAAACGGACGTTGGGGTTTTGCTAGTTTCTTTAGAGAAAA
CTAGCTAAGTCTTTAATGTTATCATTAGAGATGGCATAAATATAATACTTGTGTCTGCTGATAAGATCAT
TTTAATTTGGACGATTAGACTTGTTGAACTACAGGTTACTGAATCACTTGCGCTAATCAACATGGGAGAT
ATGTACGATGAATCATTTGACAAGTCGGGCGGTCCTGCTGACTTGATGGACGATTCTTGGGTGGAATCAG
TTTCGTGGAAAGATCTGTTGAAGAAGTTACACAGCATAAAATTTGCACTACAGTCTGGTAGAGATGAGAT
CACTGGGTTACTAGCGGCACTGAATAGACAGTGTCCTTATTCACCATATGAGCAGTTTCCAGATAAGAAG
GTGTATTTCCTTTTAGACTCACGGGCTAACAGTGCTCTTGGTGTGATTCAGAACGCTTCAGCGTTCAAGA
GACGAGCTGATGAGAAGAATGCAGTGGCGGGTGTTACAAATATTCCTGCGAATCCAAACACAACGGTTAC
GACGAACCAAGGGAGTACTACTACTACCAAGGCGAACACTGGCTCGACTTTGGAAGAAGACTTGTACACT
TATTACAAATTCGATGATGCCTCTACAGCTTTCCACAAATCTCTAACTTCGTTAGAGAACATGGAGTTGA
AGAGTTATTACCGAAGGAACTTTGAGAAAGTATTCGGGATTAAGTTTGGTGGAGCAGCTGCTAGTTCATC
TGCACCGCCTCCAGCGAGTGGAGGTCCGATACGTCCTAATCCCTAGGGATTTAAGGACGTGAACTCTGTT
GAGATCTCTGTGAAATTCAGAGGGTGGGTGATACCATATTCACTGATGCCATTAGCGACATCTAAATAGG
GCTAATTGTGACTAATTTGAGGGAATTTCCTTTACCATTGACGTCAGTGTCGTTGGTAGCATTTGAGTTT
CGGAGCATCTTGTTCTGGGGTTTCACACTATCTTTAGAGAAAGTGTTAAGTTAATTAAGTTATCTTAATT
AAGAGCATAATTATACTGATTTGTCTCTCGTTGATAGAGTCTATCATTCTGTTACTAAAAATTTGACAAC
TCGGTTTGCTGACCTACTGGTTACTGTATCACTTACCCGAGTTAACGAGTCTAGAAACATGGATCTGCGT
CTAATTTTCGGTCCAACTTGCACAGGAAAGACGTCGACCGCGATACGTCTTGCCCAGCAGACTGGCCTTC
CAGTCCTTTCGCTCGATCGGGTCCAATGCTGTCCTCAACTGTCAACCGGAAGCGGACGACCAACAGTGGA
AGAACTGAAAGGAACGACCCGTCTATACCTTGAAGATCGGCCTCTGGTGAAGGGTATCATCGCAGCCAAG
CAAGCTCACGAAAGGCTGATCGGGGAAGTGTACAATTATGAGGCCCACGGCGGGCTTATTCTTGAGGGAG
GATCTATCTCGTTGCTCAGGTGCATGGCGCAAAGCAGTTATTGGAGTACCGATTTTCGTTGGCATATTAT
TCGCCACAAGTTAGCAGACGAGGAGACATTCATGAACGCGGCCAAGGCCAGAGTTAGGCAGATGTTGCGC
CCTGCTGTAGGCCCATCTATTATTCAAGAGTTGGTTCATCTTTGGAATGAGCCTCGGCTGAGGCCCATAC
TGAAAGAGATCGACGGATATCGATATGCCATGTTATTTGCTAGCCAGAACCAGATCACACCCGATATGCT
ATTGCAGCTTGACCCAGATATGGAGGGTGAGTTGATTCATGGAATCGCTCAGGAGTATCTCATCCATGCG
CGCCGGCAGGAGCAGGAATTCCCTCCAGTGAGCGTGGTCGCTTTCGAAGGATTCGAAGGTCCACCGTTCG
GAATGTGCTAGTCCCGGACTCTTGCCAGCAATGCTGTTTAAGAGCTATGCTGGAAACAGCATAGCAAGTT
TAAATAAGGCTAGTCCGTTATCAACTTGAAAAAGTGGCACCGAGTCGGTGCTCCCGCTCCCGTAGCTCAG
TTGGTTAGAGCGTTGGTCTTATGAGCCGAAGGTCGCGGGTTCGAGCCCCGCCGGAAGCAAGTG
Features (pLannotate 1.2.2; 21 found; start..end, strand, type, name):
    361..400     +  ncRNA          TLS-PK6: Accession: RF01101 - Pseudoknot of tRNA-like structure
    396..451     +  ncRNA          Hammerhead 3: Accession: RF00008 - Hammerhead ribozyme (type III)
    461..479     +  CDS            9xHis (fragment): 9xHis affinity tag
    514..766     +  terminator     NOS terminator: nopaline synthase terminator and poly(A) signal
    788..812     +  misc_feature   RB T-DNA repeat: right border repeat from nopaline C58 T-DNA
   1152..1553    +  CDS            Y4CG_SINFN (fragment): Protein inferred from homology: Swiss-Prot protein existence level 3. From Sinorhizobium fredii (strain NBRC 101917 / NGR234).
   2113..2742    +  CDS            pVS1 StaA: stability protein from the Pseudomonas plasmid pVS1 (Heeb et al., 2000)
   3171..4244    +  CDS            pVS1 RepA: replication protein from the Pseudomonas plasmid pVS1 (Heeb et al., 2000)
   4310..4504    +  rep_origin     pVS1 oriV: origin of replication for the Pseudomonas plasmid pVS1 (Heeb et al., 2000)
   4707..4746    +  CDS            rop (fragment): Rop protein, which maintains plasmids at low copy number; rop
   4848..4988    +  misc_feature   bom: basis of mobility region from pBR322
   5174..5762    -  rep_origin     ori: high-copy-number ColE1/pMB1/pBR322/pUC origin of replication
   5870..5939    -  ncRNA          RNA-OUT: Accession: RF00240 - RNA-OUT
   7187..7981    -  CDS            KanR: aminoglycoside phosphotransferase; aphA-3; confers resistance to kanamycin
   8406..8430    +  misc_feature   LB T-DNA repeat: left border repeat from nopaline C58 T-DNA
   8533..8553    -  misc_feature   MCS (fragment): pUC18/19 multiple cloning site
   8628..9302    +  promoter       CaMV 35S promoter (enhanced): cauliflower mosaic virus 35S promoter with a duplicated enhancer region
   9862..10473   +  CDS            CP: CAPSD_TRVPP - Experimental evidence at protein level: Swiss-Prot protein existence level 1. Capsid protein self-assembles to form rod-shaped virions about 22 nm in diameter with a central canal enclosing the viral genomic RNA. From Tobacco rattle virus (isolate PpK20) (TRV).
  10839..11555   +  CDS            izt: IPT_AGRT7 - Also known as ipt, tmr. Experimental evidence at protein level: Swiss-Prot protein existence level 1. Transfers dimethylallyl groups to AMP as part of the biosynthesis of cytokinin phytohormones. From Agrobacterium tumefaciens (strain T37).
  11604..11671   +  misc_RNA       tracrRNA (fragment): trans-activating CRISPR RNA for the Streptococcus pyogenes CRISPR/Cas9 system
  11675..11748   +  ncRNA          tRNA: Accession: RF00005 - tRNA
