[The description below was written by a language model from this plasmid's Addgene catalogue record and pLannotate feature annotations shown in this document.]
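Description:
pDL560 is a binary T-DNA plasmid for plant expression, built on the pEE083 backbone, that carries an engineered RNA2 genome of tobacco rattle virus (TRV2) for Agrobacterium-mediated delivery into tomato. The backbone has the usual dual-host arrangement. A high-copy ColE1/pUC-type origin with a pBR322 bom region supports propagation in E. coli, while the pVS1 oriV, RepA and StaA functions provide replication and stable maintenance in Agrobacterium. Selection in bacteria is by kanamycin through an aphA-3 aminoglycoside phosphotransferase gene located outside the T-DNA borders.

Between the nopaline-type left and right border repeats, an enhanced CaMV 35S promoter with a duplicated enhancer drives transcription of the viral cDNA, which includes the TRV coat protein gene. Downstream, the PEBV sub-genomic promoter named in the record expresses the payload: the Agrobacterium tumefaciens isopentenyl transferase gene (ipt), a cytokinin biosynthesis enzyme, followed by a Streptococcus pyogenes Cas9-type single-guide RNA targeting tomato phytoene desaturase (SlPDS). The guide scaffold is fused to a tRNA sequence, which the depositor identifies as a mobile element from tRNA-Ile, intended to promote movement of the RNA within the plant. The viral 3′ end carries a tRNA-like structure pseudoknot and is followed by a hammerhead ribozyme, which typically trims the transcript to a defined 3′ terminus, and then a NOS terminator. A short annotated His-tag fragment and a few small backbone hits are probably incidental annotation matches.

According to the associated publication title, the construct is used for heritable gene editing in tomato through viral delivery of ipt and guide RNAs to latent axillary meristematic cells. No Cas9 gene or TRV RNA1 is annotated here, so these would have to be supplied separately.
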