Addgene plasmid #231161: pDL560
Purpose: T-DNA encoding TRV2 with ipt and mobile gRNA targeting SlPDS
Depositing lab: Daniel Voytas. Depositing organization: University of Minnesota. Publication: Heritable gene editing in tomato through viral delivery of isopentenyl transferase and single-guide RNAs to latent axillary meristematic cells. Liu D, Ellison EE, Myers EA, Donahue LI, Xuan S, Swanson R, Qi S, Prichard LE, Starker CG, Voytas DF. Proc Natl Acad Sci U S A. 2024 Sep 24;121(39):e2406486121. doi: 10.1073/pnas.2406486121. Epub 2024 Sep 16. PubMed 39284063.
Backbone
  Vector backbone: pEE083
  Vector type: Plant Expression
Growth in bacteria
  Bacterial resistance: Kanamycin, 50 μg/mL
  Growth temperature: 37°C
  Growth strain: DH5alpha
  Copy number: High Copy
Gene/Insert
  Gene/Insert name: ipt and mobile gRNA targeting SlPDS
  gRNA/shRNA sequence: GGACTCTTGCCAGCAATGCT
  Species: Solanum lycopersicum, Agrobacterium tumefaciens
  Promoter: PEBV sub-genomic
  Cloning method: Restriction Enzyme; 5′ cloning site unknown (unknown if destroyed)
Terms and licenses: Academic/Nonprofit Terms; Industry Terms: Not Available to Industry
Depositor comments: also contains mobile sequences from tRNAIleu
How to cite: pDL560 was a gift from Daniel Voytas (Addgene plasmid # 231161 ; http://n2t.net/addgene:231161 ; RRID:Addgene_231161)
